Addgene plasmid #54259: mEmerald-STAG2-C-18
Purpose: Localization: Chromosome Cohesion , Excitation: 487, Emission: 509
Depositing lab: Michael Davidson. Depositing organization: Florida State University, Tallahassee.
Backbone
  Vector backbone: mEmerald-C1
  Backbone size w/o insert (bp): 4750
  Vector type: Mammalian Expression
  Selectable markers: Neomycin (select with G418)
Growth in bacteria
  Bacterial resistance: Kanamycin, 50 μg/mL
  Growth temperature: 37°C
  Growth strain: DH5alpha
  Copy number: High Copy
Gene/Insert
  Gene/Insert name: STAG2 (alt names: Stromal antigen 2; NM_001282418.1)
  Species: H. sapiens (human)
  Entrez Gene: STAG2 (a.k.a. SA-2, SA2, SCC3B, bA517O1.1)
  Promoter: CMV
  Tag / fusion protein: mEmerald (N terminal on backbone)
  Cloning method: Unknown
  Sequencing primers: 5′ CMV-F; 3′ SV40pA-R
Terms and licenses: Academic/Nonprofit Terms; Industry Terms
Depositor comments: Stromal antigen 2. Excitation = 487; Emission = 509. Localization data: Chromosome Cohesion
How to cite: mEmerald-STAG2-C-18 was a gift from Michael Davidson (Addgene plasmid # 54259 ; http://n2t.net/addgene:54259 ; RRID:Addgene_54259)
