[The description below was written by a language model from this plasmid's Addgene catalogue record.]
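Description:
mEmerald-STAG2-C-18 is a mammalian expression plasmid built on the mEmerald-C1 backbone (about 4.75 kb without insert) that produces human STAG2 (stromal antigen 2, also known as SA2 or SCC3B) fused to the green fluorescent protein mEmerald. Transcription is driven by the CMV promoter, a strong constitutive promoter in most mammalian cell lines. The fluorescent protein is supplied by the backbone and sits at the N terminus of the fusion, so STAG2 is cloned downstream of mEmerald in the "C" configuration. The "18" in the name may indicate the length of the linker between the two partners, but the record does not say so. The use of an SV40 polyA reverse sequencing primer suggests that an SV40 polyadenylation signal follows the insert. No feature table is provided, so other elements, including the origin of replication, are not documented beyond the note that the plasmid is high copy.

The plasmid is propagated in E. coli under kanamycin selection, and the neomycin resistance marker allows G418 selection of stably transfected mammalian cells. STAG2 is a subunit of the cohesin complex, which holds sister chromatids together, and the record lists the expected localization as chromosome cohesion. mEmerald is a bright, monomeric GFP variant with excitation at 487 nm and emission at 509 nm. The construct is therefore suited to use as a fluorescent localization marker for visualising cohesin-associated STAG2 on chromatin by live- or fixed-cell microscopy. The cloning method used to insert STAG2 is not recorded.
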