>Addgene plasmid #54259 | mEmerald-STAG2-C-18 | addgene partial sequence | sequence record 91799 | EGFP-C 5'-CATGGTCCTGCTGGAGTTCGTG-3'
GACGAGCTGTACAAGTCCGGACTCAGATCTCGAGCTCAAGCTTCGGGAGATAGTGGTGGGAGCGGTTCAA
TAGCAGCTCCAGAAATACCAACTGATTTTAATCTACTACAGGAGTCAGAAACACATTTTTCTTCTGACAC
AGATTTTGAAGATATCGAAGGAAAAAACCAAAAGCAAGGCAAAGGCAAAACTTGTAAAAAAGGCAAAAAG
GGCCCAGCAGAAAAGGGCAAAGGTGGAAATGGAGGAGGAAAACCTCCTTCTGGTCCAAACCGAATGAATG
GTCATCACCAACAGAATGGAGTGGAAAACATGATGTTGTTTGAAGTTGTTAAAATGGGCAAGAGTGCTAT
GCAGTCGGTGGTAGATGATTGGATAGAATCATACAAGCATGACCGAGATATAGCACTTCTTGACCTTATC
AACTTTTTTATTCAGTGTTCAGGCTGTAAAGGAGTTGTCACAGCAGAAATGTTTAGACATATGCAGAACT
CTGAGATAATTCGAAAAATGACTGAAGAATTCGATGAGGATAGTGGAGATTATCCACTTACCATGGCTGG
TCCTCAGTGGAAGAAGTTCAAATCCAGTTTTTGTGAATTCATTGGCGTGTTAGTACGGCAATGTCAATAT
AGTATCATATATGATGAGTATATGATGGATACAGTCATTTCACTTCTTACAGGATTGTCTGACTCACAAG
TCAGAGCATTTCGACATACAAGCACCCTGGCAGCTATGAAGTTGATGACAGCTTTGGTGAATGTGGCACT
AAATCTTAGCATTAATATGGATAATACAC
